Addgene plasmid #235488: pEGFP-TDP-43 (Q331K)
Purpose: Expression of human TDP-43-EGFP with human ALS-causing Q331K mutation
Depositing lab: Maxime Rousseaux. Depositing organization: University of Ottawa. Publication: A stress-dependent TDP-43 SUMOylation program preserves neuronal function. Suk TR, Part CE, Zhang JL, Nguyen TT, Heer MM, Caballero-Gomez A, Grybas VS, McKeever PM, Nguyen B, Ali T, Callaghan SM, Woulfe JM, Robertson J, Rousseaux MWC. Mol Neurodegener. 2025 Mar 28;20(1):38. doi: 10.1186/s13024-025-00826-z. PubMed 40149017.
Backbone
  Vector backbone: pEGFP-N3
  Vector type: Mammalian Expression
Growth in bacteria
  Bacterial resistance: Kanamycin, 50 μg/mL
  Growth temperature: 37°C
  Growth strain: DH5alpha
  Copy number: High Copy
Gene/Insert
  Gene/Insert name: TARDBP (alt name: TDP-43)
  Species: H. sapiens (human)
  Mutation: Q331K
  Entrez Gene: TARDBP (a.k.a. ALS10, TDP-43)
  Tag / fusion protein: EGFP (C terminal on backbone)
  Cloning method: Restriction Enzyme; 5′ cloning site Unknown (unknown if destroyed)
Terms and licenses: Academic/Nonprofit Terms; Industry Terms
How to cite: pEGFP-TDP-43 (Q331K) was a gift from Maxime Rousseaux (Addgene plasmid # 235488 ; http://n2t.net/addgene:235488 ; RRID:Addgene_235488)
