[The description below was written by a language model from this plasmid's Addgene catalogue record and pLannotate feature annotations shown in this document.]
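Description:
pEGFP-TDP-43 (Q331K) is a mammalian expression plasmid of about 5.9 kb built on the pEGFP-N3 backbone. It carries the human TARDBP coding sequence (TDP-43) with the amyotrophic lateral sclerosis-associated Q331K substitution. The TDP-43 open reading frame sits between remnants of the multiple cloning site and is followed, after a short linker region, by mammalian codon-optimized EGFP, so the protein is produced with a C-terminal fluorescent tag. Transcription is driven by the human cytomegalovirus immediate-early enhancer and promoter, which span the numbering origin of the circular sequence, and the transcript is terminated by the SV40 polyadenylation signal. The insert was introduced by restriction cloning, but the sites used are not recorded.

In bacteria the plasmid replicates from a high-copy ColE1/pUC-type origin and is selected with kanamycin. The Tn5 aminoglycoside phosphotransferase (NeoR/KanR) gene is placed behind both a bacterial bla promoter and the SV40 enhancer/early promoter and ends with the HSV TK polyadenylation signal. The same marker can therefore support G418 selection of transfected mammalian cells. An f1 origin is also present, allowing single-stranded DNA production. The short annotated fragments of SV40 large T antigen, ble and the bGH poly(A) signal appear to be backbone sequence remnants rather than functional elements.

TDP-43 is an RNA-binding protein that acts in RNA processing and splicing through two RNA recognition motifs. This construct allows expression and live or fixed-cell visualization of the disease-linked mutant. The associated work concerns stress-dependent SUMOylation of TDP-43 and neuronal function.
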