Features (pLannotate 1.2.2; 16 found; start..end, strand, type, name):
    117..144     +  misc_feature   MCS (fragment): multiple cloning site
    145..1386    +  CDS            TARDBP: TADBP_HUMAN - Also known as TDP43. Experimental evidence at protein level: Swiss-Prot protein existence level 1. RNA-binding protein that is involved in various steps of RNA biogenesis and processing (PubMed:23519609). Preferentially binds, via its two RNA recognition motifs RRM1 and RRM2, to GU-repeats on RNA molecules predominantly localized within long introns and in the 3'UTR of mRNAs (PubMed:23519609, PubMed:24240615, PubMed:24464995). In turn, regulates the splicing of many non-coding and protein-coding RNAs including proteins involved in neuronal survival, as well as mRNAs that encode p
   1387..1407    +  misc_feature   MCS (fragment): multiple cloning site
   1417..2136    +  CDS            EGFP: the original enhanced GFP (Yang et al., 1996) mammalian codon-optimized
   2153..2236    +  CDS            large T antigen (fragment): large T antigen from SV40 (simian virus 40)
   2259..2380    +  polyA_signal   SV40 poly(A) signal: SV40 polyadenylation signal
   2414..2842    -  rep_origin     f1 ori (sequence partly withheld): f1 bacteriophage origin of replication; arrow indicates direction of (+) strand synthesis
   2869..2973    +  promoter       AmpR promoter: bla
   2975..3332    +  promoter       SV40 promoter: SV40 enhancer and early promoter
   3367..4161    +  CDS            NeoR/KanR: aminoglycoside phosphotransferase from Tn5; aph(3')-II (or nptII); confers resistance to neomycin, kanamycin, and G418 (Geneticin®)
   4182..4334    +  CDS            ble (fragment): BLE_KLEPN - Experimental evidence at protein level: Swiss-Prot protein existence level 1. Binding protein with a strong affinity to the bleomycin family of antibiotics. Binds to CL990; an antimitotic-antibiotic compound. From Klebsiella pneumoniae.
   4393..4440    +  polyA_signal   HSV TK poly(A) signal: herpes simplex virus thymidine kinase polyadenylation signal (Cole and Stacy, 1985)
   4531..4547    -  polyA_signal   bGH poly(A) signal (fragment): bovine growth hormone polyadenylation signal
   4769..5357    +  rep_origin     ori: high-copy-number ColE1/pMB1/pBR322/pUC origin of replication
   5532..5835    +  enhancer       CMV enhancer: human cytomegalovirus immediate early enhancer
   5836..94      +  promoter       CMV promoter (across the origin): human cytomegalovirus (CMV) immediate early promoter
>Addgene plasmid #235488 | pEGFP-TDP-43 (Q331K) | addgene full sequence | sequence record 470435 | Addgene NGS Result
TCAACGGGACTTTCCAAAATGTCGTAACAACTCCGCCCCATTGACGCAAATGGGCGGTAGGCGTGTACGG
TGGGAGGTCTATATAAGCAGAGCTGGTTTAGTGAACCGTCAGATCCGCTAGCGCTACCGGACTCAGATCT
CGAGATGTCTGAATATATTCGGGTAACCGAAGATGAGAACGATGAGCCCATTGAAATACCATCGGAAGAC
GATGGGACGGTGCTGCTCTCCACGGTTACAGCCCAGTTTCCAGGGGCGTGTGGGCTTCGCTACAGGAATC
CAGTGTCTCAGTGTATGAGAGGTGTCCGGCTGGTAGAAGGAATTCTGCATGCCCCAGATGCTGGCTGGGG
AAATCTGGTGTATGTTGTCAACTATCCAAAAGATAACAAAAGAAAAATGGATGAGACAGATGCTTCATCA
GCAGTGAAAGTGAAAAGAGCAGTCCAGAAAACATCCGATTTAATAGTGTTGGGTCTCCCATGGAAAACAA
CCGAACAGGACCTGAAAGAGTATTTTAGTACCTTTGGAGAAGTTCTTATGGTGCAGGTCAAGAAAGATCT
TAAGACTGGTCATTCAAAGGGGTTTGGCTTTGTTCGTTTTACGGAATATGAAACACAAGTGAAAGTAATG
TCACAGCGACATATGATAGATGGACGATGGTGTGACTGCAAACTTCCTAATTCTAAGCAAAGCCAAGATG
AGCCTTTGAGAAGCAGAAAAGTGTTTGTGGGGCGCTGTACAGAGGACATGACTGAGGATGAGCTGCGGGA
GTTCTTCTCTCAGTACGGGGATGTGATGGATGTCTTCATCCCCAAGCCATTCAGGGCCTTTGCCTTTGTT
ACATTTGCAGATGATCAGATTGCGCAGTCTCTTTGTGGAGAGGACTTGATCATTAAAGGAATCAGCGTTC
ATATATCCAATGCCGAACCTAAGCACAATAGCAATAGACAGTTAGAAAGAAGTGGAAGATTTGGTGGTAA
TCCAGGTGGCTTTGGGAATCAGGGTGGATTTGGTAATAGCAGAGGGGGTGGAGCTGGTTTGGGAAACAAT
CAAGGTAGTAATATGGGTGGTGGGATGAACTTTGGTGCGTTCAGCATTAATCCAGCCATGATGGCTGCCG
CCCAGGCAGCACTAAAGAGCAGTTGGGGTATGATGGGCATGTTAGCCAGCCAGCAGAACCAGTCAGGCCC
ATCGGGTAATAACCAAAACCAAGGCAACATGCAGAGGGAGCCAAACCAGGCCTTCGGTTCTGGAAATAAC
TCTTATAGTGGCTCTAATTCTGGTGCAGCAATTGGTTGGGGATCAGCATCCAATGCAGGGTCGGGCAGTG
GTTTTAATGGAGGCTTTGGCTCAAGCATGGATTCTAAGTCTTCTGGCTGGGGAATGGGTACCGCGGGCCC
GGGATCCATCGCCACCATGGTGAGCAAGGGCGAGGAGCTGTTCACCGGGGTGGTGCCCATCCTGGTCGAG
CTGGACGGCGACGTAAACGGCCACAAGTTCAGCGTGTCCGGCGAGGGCGAGGGCGATGCCACCTACGGCA
AGCTGACCCTGAAGTTCATCTGCACCACCGGCAAGCTGCCCGTGCCCTGGCCCACCCTCGTGACCACCCT
GACCTACGGCGTGCAGTGCTTCAGCCGCTACCCCGACCACATGAAGCAGCACGACTTCTTCAAGTCCGCC
ATGCCCGAAGGCTACGTCCAGGAGCGCACCATCTTCTTCAAGGACGACGGCAACTACAAGACCCGCGCCG
AGGTGAAGTTCGAGGGCGACACCCTGGTGAACCGCATCGAGCTGAAGGGCATCGACTTCAAGGAGGACGG
CAACATCCTGGGGCACAAGCTGGAGTACAACTACAACAGCCACAACGTCTATATCATGGCCGACAAGCAG
AAGAACGGCATCAAGGTGAACTTCAAGATCCGCCACAACATCGAGGACGGCAGCGTGCAGCTCGCCGACC
ACTACCAGCAGAACACCCCCATCGGCGACGGCCCCGTGCTGCTGCCCGACAACCACTACCTGAGCACCCA
GTCCGCCCTGAGCAAAGACCCCAACGAGAAGCGCGATCACATGGTCCTGCTGGAGTTCGTGACCGCCGCC
GGGATCACTCTCGGCATGGACGAGCTGTACAAGTAAAGCGGCCGCGACTCTAGATCATAATCAGCCATAC
CACATTTGTAGAGGTTTTACTTGCTTTAAAAAACCTCCCACACCTCCCCCTGAACCTGAAACATAAAATG
AATGCAATTGTTGTTGTTAACTTGTTTATTGCAGCTTATAATGGTTACAAATAAAGCAATAGCATCACAA
ATTTCACAAATAAAGCATTTTTTTCACTGCATTCTAGTTGTGGTTTGTCCAAACTCATCAATGTATCTTA
AGGCGTAAATTGTAAGCGTTAATATTTTGTTAAAATTCGCGTTAAATTTTTGTTAAATCAGCTCATTTTT
TAACCAATAGGCCGAAATCGGCAAAATCCCTTATAAATCAAAAGAATAGACCGAGATAGGGT
[37 nt withheld, positions 2513-2549]
AAAGAACGTGGACTCCAACGTCAAAGG
[49 nt withheld, positions 2577-2625]
T
[91 nt withheld, positions 2627-2717]
G
[124 nt withheld, positions 2719-2842]
CAGGTGGCACTTTTCGGGGAAATGTGCGCGGAACCCCTATTTGTTTATTTTTCTAAATACATTCAAATAT
GTATCCGCTCATGAGACAATAACCCTGATAAATGCTTCAATAATATTGAAAAAGGAAGAGTCCTGAGGCG
GAAAGAACCAGCTGTGGAATGTGTGTCAGTTAGGGTGTGGAAAGTCCCCAGGCTCCCCAGCAGGCAGAAG
TATGCAAAGCATGCATCTCAATTAGTCAGCAACCAGGTGTGGAAAGTCCCCAGGCTCCCCAGCAGGCAGA
AGTATGCAAAGCATGCATCTCAATTAGTCAGCAACCATAGTCCCGCCCCTAACTCCGCCCATCCCGCCCC
TAACTCCGCCCAGTTCCGCCCATTCTCCGCCCCATGGCTGACTAATTTTTTTTATTTATGCAGAGGCCGA
GGCCGCCTCGGCCTCTGAGCTATTCCAGAAGTAGTGAGGAGGCTTTTTTGGAGGCCTAGGCTTTTGCAAA
GATCGATCAAGAGACAGGATGAGGATCGTTTCGCATGATTGAACAAGATGGATTGCACGCAGGTTCTCCG
GCCGCTTGGGTGGAGAGGCTATTCGGCTATGACTGGGCACAACAGACAATCGGCTGCTCTGATGCCGCCG
TGTTCCGGCTGTCAGCGCAGGGGCGCCCGGTTCTTTTTGTCAAGACCGACCTGTCCGGTGCCCTGAATGA
ACTGCAAGACGAGGCAGCGCGGCTATCGTGGCTGGCCACGACGGGCGTTCCTTGCGCAGCTGTGCTCGAC
GTTGTCACTGAAGCGGGAAGGGACTGGCTGCTATTGGGCGAAGTGCCGGGGCAGGATCTCCTGTCATCTC
ACCTTGCTCCTGCCGAGAAAGTATCCATCATGGCTGATGCAATGCGGCGGCTGCATACGCTTGATCCGGC
TACCTGCCCATTCGACCACCAAGCGAAACATCGCATCGAGCGAGCACGTACTCGGATGGAAGCCGGTCTT
GTCGATCAGGATGATCTGGACGAAGAGCATCAGGGGCTCGCGCCAGCCGAACTGTTCGCCAGGCTCAAGG
CGAGCATGCCCGACGGCGAGGATCTCGTCGTGACCCATGGCGATGCCTGCTTGCCGAATATCATGGTGGA
AAATGGCCGCTTTTCTGGATTCATCGACTGTGGCCGGCTGGGTGTGGCGGACCGCTATCAGGACATAGCG
TTGGCTACCCGTGATATTGCTGAAGAGCTTGGCGGCGAATGGGCTGACCGCTTCCTCGTGCTTTACGGTA
TCGCCGCTCCCGATTCGCAGCGCATCGCCTTCTATCGCCTTCTTGACGAGTTCTTCTGAGCGGGACTCTG
GGGTTCGAAATGACCGACCAAGCGACGCCCAACCTGCCATCACGAGATTTCGATTCCACCGCCGCCTTCT
ATGAAAGGTTGGGCTTCGGAATCGTTTTCCGGGACGCCGGCTGGATGATCCTCCAGCGCGGGGATCTCAT
GCTGGAGTTCTTCGCCCACCCTAGGGGGAGGCTAACTGAAACACGGAAGGAGACAATACCGGAAGGAACC
CGCGCTATGACGGCAATAAAAAGACAGAATAAAACGCACGGTGTTGGGTCGTTTGTTCATAAACGCGGGG
TTCGGTCCCAGGGCTGGCACTCTGTCGATACCCCACCGAGACCCCATTGGGGCCAATACGCCCGCGTTTC
TTCCTTTTCCCCACCCCACCCCCCAAGTTCGGGTGAAGGCCCAGGGCTCGCAGCCAACGTCGGGGCGGCA
GGCCCTGCCATAGCCTCAGGTTACTCATATATACTTTAGATTGATTTAAAACTTCATTTTTAATTTAAAA
GGATCTAGGTGAAGATCCTTTTTGATAATCTCATGACCAAAATCCCTTAACGTGAGTTTTCGTTCCACTG
AGCGTCAGACCCCGTAGAAAAGATCAAAGGATCTTCTTGAGATCCTTTTTTTCTGCGCGTAATCTGCTGC
TTGCAAACAAAAAAACCACCGCTACCAGCGGTGGTTTGTTTGCCGGATCAAGAGCTACCAACTCTTTTTC
CGAAGGTAACTGGCTTCAGCAGAGCGCAGATACCAAATACTGTTCTTCTAGTGTAGCCGTAGTTAGGCCA
CCACTTCAAGAACTCTGTAGCACCGCCTACATACCTCGCTCTGCTAATCCTGTTACCAGTGGCTGCTGCC
AGTGGCGATAAGTCGTGTCTTACCGGGTTGGACTCAAGACGATAGTTACCGGATAAGGCGCAGCGGTCGG
GCTGAACGGGGGGTTCGTGCACACAGCCCAGCTTGGAGCGAACGACCTACACCGAACTGAGATACCTACA
GCGTGAGCTATGAGAAAGCGCCACGCTTCCCGAAGGGAGAAAGGCGGACAGGTATCCGGTAAGCGGCAGG
GTCGGAACAGGAGAGCGCACGAGGGAGCTTCCAGGGGGAAACGCCTGGTATCTTTATAGTCCTGTCGGGT
TTCGCCACCTCTGACTTGAGCGTCGATTTTTGTGATGCTCGTCAGGGGGGCGGAGCCTATGGAAAAACGC
CAGCAACGCGGCCTTTTTACGGTTCCTGGCCTTTTGCTGGCCTTTTGCTCACATGTTCTTTCCTGCGTTA
TCCCCTGATTCTGTGGATAACCGTATTACCGCCATGCATTAGTTATTAATAGTAATCAATTACGGGGTCA
TTAGTTCATAGCCCATATATGGAGTTCCGCGTTACATAACTTACGGTAAATGGCCCGCCTGGCTGACCGC
CCAACGACCCCCGCCCATTGACGTCAATAATGACGTATGTTCCCATAGTAACGCCAATAGGGACTTTCCA
TTGACGTCAATGGGTGGAGTATTTACGGTAAACTGCCCACTTGGCAGTACATCAAGTGTATCATATGCCA
AGTACGCCCCCTATTGACGTCAATGACGGTAAATGGCCCGCCTGGCATTATGCCCAGTACATGACCTTAT
GGGACTTTCCTACTTGGCAGTACATCTACGTATTAGTCATCGCTATTACCATGGTGATGCGGTTTTGGCA
GTACATCAATGGGCGTGGATAGCGGTTTGACTCACGGGGATTTCCAAGTCTCCACCCCATTGACGTCAAT
GGGAGTTTGTTTTGGCACCAAAA
